>Addgene plasmid #99938 | pcDNA3-HA-REDD1 N207-225 (#439) | addgene full sequence | sequence record 198004 | Addgene NGS Result
GACATTGATTATTGACTAGTTATTAATAGTAATCAATTACGGGGTCATTAGTTCATAGCCCATATATGGA
GTTCCGCGTTACATAACTTACGGTAAATGGCCCGCCTGGCTGACCGCCCAACGACCCCCGCCCATTGACG
TCAATAATGACGTATGTTCCCATAGTAACGCCAATAGGGACTTTCCATTGACGTCAATGGGTGGAGTATT
TACGGTAAACTGCCCACTTGGCAGTACATCAAGTGTATCATATGCCAAGTACGCCCCCTATTGACGTCAA
TGACGGTAAATGGCCCGCCTGGCATTATGCCCAGTACATGACCTTATGGGACTTTCCTACTTGGCAGTAC
ATCTACGTATTAGTCATCGCTATTACCATGGTGATGCGGTTTTGGCAGTACATCAATGGGCGTGGATAGC
GGTTTGACTCACGGGGATTTCCAAGTCTCCACCCCATTGACGTCAATGGGAGTTTGTTTTGGCACCAAAA
TCAACGGGACTTTCCAAAATGTCGTAACAACTCCGCCCCATTGACGCAAATGGGCGGTAGGCGTGTACGG
TGGGAGGTCTATATAAGCAGAGCTCTCTGGCTAACTAGAGAACCCACTGCTTACTGGCTTATCGAAATTA
ATACGACTCACTATAGGGAGACCCAAGCTTGGTACCGAGCTCGGATCCGCCACCATGCCTAGCCTTTGGG
ACCGCTTCTCGTCGTCGTCCACCTCCTCTTCGCCCTCGTCCTTGCCCCGAACTCCCACCCCAGATCGGCC
GCCGCGCTCAGCCTGGGGGTCGGCGACCCGGGAGGAGGGGTTTGACCGCTCCACGAGCCTGGAGAGCTCG
GACTGCGAGTCCCTGGACAGCAGCAACAGTGGCTTCGGGCCGGAGGAAGACACGGCTTACCTGGATGGGG
TGTCGTTGCCCGACTTTGAGCTGCTCAGTGACCCTGAGGATGAACACTTGTGTGCCAACCTGATGCAGCT
GCTGCAGGAGAGCCTGGCCCAGGCGCGGCTGGGCTCTCGACGCCCTGCGCGCCTGCTGATGCCTAGCCAG
TTGGTAAGCCAGGTGGGCAAAGAACTACTGCGCCTGGCCTACAGCGAGCCGTGCGGCCTGCGGGGGGCGC
TGCTGGATGTCTGCGTGGAGCAGGGCAAGAGCTGCCACAGCGTGGGCCAGCTGGCACTCGACCCCAGCCT
GGTGCCCACCTTCCAGCTGACCCTCGTGCTGCGCCTGGACTCACGACTCTGGCCCAAGATCCAGGGGCTG
TTTAGCTCCGCCAACTCTCCCTTCCTCCCTGGCTTCAGCCAGAATGCTGCTATACGATCGCAGCTGCTCA
TTGAGGAGTGTTACCCATACGATGTTCCAGATTACGCTTGAGAATTCTGCAGATATCCATCACACTGGCG
GCCGCTCGAGCATGCATCTAGAGGGCCCTATTCTATAGTGTCACCTAAATGCTAGAGCTCGCTGATCAGC
CTCGACTGTGCCTTCTAGTTGCCAGCCATCTGTTGTTTGCCCCTCCCCCGTGCCTTCCTTGACCCTGGAA
GGTGCCACTCCCACTGTCCTTTCCTAATAAAATGAGGAAATTGCATCGCATTGTCTGAGTAGGTGTCATT
CTATTCTGGGGGGTGGGGTGGGGCAGGACAGCAAGGGGGAGGATTGGGAAGACAATAGCAGGCATGCTGG
GGATGCGGTGGGCTCTATGGCTTCTGAGGCGGAAAGAACCAGCTGGGGCTCTAGGGGGTATCCCC
[119 nt withheld, positions 1746-1864]
GCGTTC
[91 nt withheld, positions 1871-1961]
A
[49 nt withheld, positions 1963-2011]
CCTTTGACGTTGGAGTCCACGTTCTTT
[37 nt withheld, positions 2039-2075]
ACCCTATCTCGGCCTATTCTTTTGATTTATAAGGGATTTTGCCGATTTCGGCCTATTGGTTAAAAAATGA
GCTGATTTAACAAAAATTTAACGCGAATTAATTCTGTGGAATGTGTGTCAGTTAGGGTGTGGAAAGTCCC
CAGGCTCCCCAGCAGGCAGAAGTATGCAAAGCATGCATCTCAATTAGTCAGCAACCAGGTGTGGAAAGTC
CCCAGGCTCCCCAGCAGGCAGAAGTATGCAAAGCATGCATCTCAATTAGTCAGCAACCATAGTCCCGCCC
CTAACTCCGCCCATCCCGCCCCTAACTCCGCCCAGTTCCGCCCATTCTCCGCCCCATGGCTGACTAATTT
TTTTTATTTATGCAGAGGCCGAGGCCGCCTCTGCCTCTGAGCTATTCCAGAAGTAGTGAGGAGGCTTTTT
TGGAGGCCTAGGCTTTTGCAAAAAGCTCCCGGGAGCTTGTATATCCATTTTCGGATCTGATCAAGAGACA
GGATGAGGATCGTTTCGCATGATTGAACAAGATGGATTGCACGCAGGTTCTCCGGCCGCTTGGGTGGAGA
GGCTATTCGGCTATGACTGGGCACAACAGACAATCGGCTGCTCTGATGCCGCCGTGTTCCGGCTGTCAGC
GCAGGGGCGCCCGGTTCTTTTTGTCAAGACCGACCTGTCCGGTGCCCTGAATGAACTGCAGGACGAGGCA
GCGCGGCTATCGTGGCTGGCCACGACGGGCGTTCCTTGCGCAGCTGTGCTCGACGTTGTCACTGAAGCGG
GAAGGGACTGGCTGCTATTGGGCGAAGTGCCGGGGCAGGATCTCCTGTCATCTCACCTTGCTCCTGCCGA
GAAAGTATCCATCATGGCTGATGCAATGCGGCGGCTGCATACGCTTGATCCGGCTACCTGCCCATTCGAC
CACCAAGCGAAACATCGCATCGAGCGAGCACGTACTCGGATGGAAGCCGGTCTTGTCGATCAGGATGATC
TGGACGAAGAGCATCAGGGGCTCGCGCCAGCCGAACTGTTCGCCAGGCTCAAGGCGCGCATGCCCGACGG
CGAGGATCTCGTCGTGACCCATGGCGATGCCTGCTTGCCGAATATCATGGTGGAAAATGGCCGCTTTTCT
GGATTCATCGACTGTGGCCGGCTGGGTGTGGCGGACCGCTATCAGGACATAGCGTTGGCTACCCGTGATA
TTGCTGAAGAGCTTGGCGGCGAATGGGCTGACCGCTTCCTCGTGCTTTACGGTATCGCCGCTCCCGATTC
GCAGCGCATCGCCTTCTATCGCCTTCTTGACGAGTTCTTCTGAGCGGGACTCTGGGGTTCGAAATGACCG
ACCAAGCGACGCCCAACCTGCCATCACGAGATTTCGATTCCACCGCCGCCTTCTATGAAAGGTTGGGCTT
CGGAATCGTTTTCCGGGACGCCGGCTGGATGATCCTCCAGCGCGGGGATCTCATGCTGGAGTTCTTCGCC
CACCCCAACTTGTTTATTGCAGCTTATAATGGTTACAAATAAAGCAATAGCATCACAAATTTCACAAATA
AAGCATTTTTTTCACTGCATTCTAGTTGTGGTTTGTCCAAACTCATCAATGTATCTTATCATGTCTGTAT
ACCGTCGACCTCTAGCTAGAGCTTGGCGTAATCATGGTCATAGCTGTTTCCTGTGTGAAATTGTTATCCG
CTCACAATTCCACACAACATACGAGCCGGAAGCATAAAGTGTAAAGCCTGGGGTGCCTAATGAGTGAGCT
AACTCACATTAATTGCGTTGCGCTCACTGCCCGCTTTCCAGTCGGGAAACCTGTCGTGCCAGCTGCATTA
ATGAATCGGCCAACGCGCGGGGAGAGGCGGTTTGCGTATTGGGCGCTCTTCCGCTTCCTCGCTCACTGAC
TCGCTGCGCTCGGTCGTTCGGCTGCGGCGAGCGGTATCAGCTCACTCAAAGGCGGTAATACGGTTATCCA
CAGAATCAGGGGATAACGCAGGAAAGAACATGTGAGCAAAAGGCCAGCAAAAGGCCAGGAACCGTAAAAA
GGCCGCGTTGCTGGCGTTTTTCCATAGGCTCCGCCCCCCTGACGAGCATCACAAAAATCGACGCTCAAGT
CAGAGGTGGCGAAACCCGACAGGACTATAAAGATACCAGGCGTTTCCCCCTGGAAGCTCCCTCGTGCGCT
CTCCTGTTCCGACCCTGCCGCTTACCGGATACCTGTCCGCCTTTCTCCCTTCGGGAAGCGTGGCGCTTTC
TCATAGCTCACGCTGTAGGTATCTCAGTTCGGTGTAGGTCGTTCGCTCCAAGCTGGGCTGTGTGCACGAA
CCCCCCGTTCAGCCCGACCGCTGCGCCTTATCCGGTAACTATCGTCTTGAGTCCAACCCGGTAAGACACG
ACTTATCGCCACTGGCAGCAGCCACTGGTAACAGGATTAGCAGAGCGAGGTATGTAGGCGGTGCTACAGA
GTTCTTGAAGTGGTGGCCTAACTACGGCTACACTAGAAGAACAGTATTTGGTATCTGCGCTCTGCTGAAG
CCAGTTACCTTCGGAAAAAGAGTTGGTAGCTCTTGATCCGGCAAACAAACCACCGCTGGTAGCGGTGGTT
TTTTTGTTTGCAAGCAGCAGATTACGCGCAGAAAAAAAGGATCTCAAGAAGATCCTTTGATCTTTTCTAC
GGGGTCTGACGCTCAGTGGAACGAAAACTCACGTTAAGGGATTTTGGTCATGAGATTATCAAAAAGGATC
TTCACCTAGATCCTTTTAAATTAAAAATGAAGTTTTAAATCAATCTAAAGTATATATGAGTAAACTTGGT
CTGACAGTTACCAATGCTTAATCAGTGAGGCACCTATCTCAGCGATCTGTCTATTTCGTTCATCCATAGT
TGCCTGACTCCCCGTCGTGTAGATAACTACGATACGGGAGGGCTTACCATCTGGCCCCAGTGCTGCAATG
ATACCGCGAGACCCACGCTCACCGGCTCCAGATTTATCAGCAATAAACCAGCCAGCCGGAAGGGCCGAGC
GCAGAAGTGGTCCTGCAACTTTATCCGCCTCCATCCAGTCTATTAATTGTTGCCGGGAAGCTAGAGTAAG
TAGTTCGCCAGTTAATAGTTTGCGCAACGTTGTTGCCATTGCTACAGGCATCGTGGTGTCACGCTCGTCG
TTTGGTATGGCTTCATTCAGCTCCGGTTCCCAACGATCAAGGCGAGTTACATGATCCCCCATGTTGTGCA
AAAAAGCGGTTAGCTCCTTCGGTCCTCCGATCGTTGTCAGAAGTAAGTTGGCCGCAGTGTTATCACTCAT
GGTTATGGCAGCACTGCATAATTCTCTTACTGTCATGCCATCCGTAAGATGCTTTTCTGTGACTGGTGAG
TACTCAACCAAGTCATTCTGAGAATAGTGTATGCGGCGACCGAGTTGCTCTTGCCCGGCGTCAATACGGG
ATAATACCGCGCCACATAGCAGAACTTTAAAAGTGCTCATCATTGGAAAACGTTCTTCGGGGCGAAAACT
CTCAAGGATCTTACCGCTGTTGAGATCCAGTTCGATGTAACCCACTCGTGCACCCAACTGATCTTCAGCA
TCTTTTACTTTCACCAGCGTTTCTGGGTGAGCAAAAACAGGAAGGCAAAATGCCGCAAAAAAGGGAATAA
GGGCGACACGGAAATGTTGAATACTCATACTCTTCCTTTTTCAATATTATTGAAGCATTTATCAGGGTTA
TTGTCTCATGAGCGGATACATATTTGAATGTATTTAGAAAAATAAACAAATAGGGGTTCCGCGCACATTT
CCCCGAAAAGTGCCACCTGACGTCGACGGATCGGGAGATCTCCCGATCCCCTATGGTGCACTCTCAGTAC
AATCTGCTCTGATGCCGCATAGTTAAGCCAGTATCTGCTCCCTGCTTGTGTGTTGGAGGTCGCTGAGTAG
TGCGCGAGCAAAATTTAAGCTACAACAAGGCAAGGCTTGACCGACAATTGCATGAAGAATCTGCTTAGGG
TTAGGCGTTTTGCGCTGCTTCGCGATGTACGGGCCAGATATACGCGTT
Features (pLannotate 1.2.2; 22 found; start..end, strand, type, name):
      1..380     +  enhancer       CMV enhancer: human cytomegalovirus immediate early enhancer
    381..584     +  promoter       CMV promoter: human cytomegalovirus (CMV) immediate early promoter
    580..613     +  LTR            5' LTR (truncated) (fragment): truncated 5' long terminal repeat (LTR) from HIV-1
    629..647     +  promoter       T7 promoter: promoter for bacteriophage T7 RNA polymerase
    685..1341    +  CDS            DDIT4 (fragment): DDIT4_HUMAN - Also known as REDD1, RTP801. Experimental evidence at protein level: Swiss-Prot protein existence level 1. Regulates cell growth, proliferation and survival via inhibition of the activity of the mammalian target of rapamycin complex 1 (mTORC1). Inhibition of mTORC1 is mediated by a pathway that involves DDIT4/REDD1, AKT1, the TSC1-TSC2 complex and the GTPase RHEB. Plays an important role in responses to cellular energy levels and cellular stress, including responses to hypoxia and DNA damage. Regulates p53/TP53-mediated apoptosis in response to DNA damage via its effect on mTORC1
   1342..1369    +  CDS            3xHA (fragment): three tandem HA epitope tags
   1432..1450    -  promoter       SP6 promoter: promoter for bacteriophage SP6 RNA polymerase
   1476..1700    +  polyA_signal   bGH poly(A) signal: bovine growth hormone polyadenylation signal
   1704..1725    +  promoter       SV40 promoter (fragment): SV40 enhancer and early promoter
   1746..2174    +  rep_origin     f1 ori (sequence partly withheld): f1 bacteriophage origin of replication; arrow indicates direction of (+) strand synthesis
   2188..2517    +  promoter       SV40 promoter: SV40 enhancer and early promoter
   2584..3375    +  CDS            neo: KKA2_KLEPN - Also known as kan, nptII. Experimental evidence at protein level: Swiss-Prot protein existence level 1. Resistance to kanamycin, neomycin, paromomycin, ribostamycin, butirosin and gentamicin B. From Klebsiella pneumoniae.
   3399..3557    +  CDS            ble (fragment): BLE_KLEPN - Experimental evidence at protein level: Swiss-Prot protein existence level 1. Binding protein with a strong affinity to the bleomycin family of antibiotics. Binds to CL990; an antimitotic-antibiotic compound. From Klebsiella pneumoniae.
   3552..3673    +  polyA_signal   SV40 poly(A) signal: SV40 polyadenylation signal
   3746..3762    -  protein_bind   lac operator: The lac repressor binds to the lac operator to inhibit transcription in E. coli. This inhibition can be relieved by adding lactose or isopropyl-β-D-thiogalactopyranoside (IPTG). lac repressor encoded by lacI
   3770..3800    -  promoter       lac promoter: promoter for the E. coli lac operon
   3815..3836    -  protein_bind   CAP binding site: CAP binding activates transcription in the presence of cAMP. E. coli catabolite activator protein
   3849..3941    -  CDS            lacI (fragment): lac repressor; lacI; The lac repressor binds to the lac operator to inhibit transcription in E. coli. This inhibition can be relieved by adding lactose or isopropyl-β-D-thiogalactopyranoside (IPTG).
   4124..4712    -  rep_origin     ori: high-copy-number ColE1/pMB1/pBR322/pUC origin of replication
   4883..5743    -  CDS            AmpR: β-lactamase; bla; confers resistance to ampicillin, carbenicillin, and related antibiotics
   5744..5848    -  promoter       AmpR promoter: bla
   5907..5959    -  misc_feature   bom (fragment): basis of mobility region from pBR322
