[The description below was written by a language model from this plasmid's Addgene catalogue record and pLannotate feature annotations shown in this document.]
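Description:
pcDNA3-HA-REDD1 N207-225 is a mammalian expression plasmid built on the Invitrogen pcDNA3.1 backbone and carrying a mutant form of human REDD1 (gene symbol DDIT4, also known as RTP801). In this mutant, residues 207–225 are deleted and replaced with a short NAAIRS linker, a substitution commonly used to probe the importance of a local protein segment while limiting disruption of the overall fold. The coding sequence sits downstream of the human cytomegalovirus immediate-early enhancer and promoter and is terminated by the bovine growth hormone polyadenylation signal. It is flanked by T7 and SP6 phage promoters that can serve for in vitro transcription or sequencing. An HA epitope is recorded as a C-terminal tag. Consistent with this, the feature table places a short HA-matching segment (annotated as a fragment of a 3xHA element, so probably a single copy) directly after the DDIT4 reading frame. The tag allows the protein to be detected or immunoprecipitated with anti-HA antibodies.

In E. coli the plasmid replicates from a high-copy ColE1/pUC-type origin and is selected with ampicillin through the β-lactamase gene. An f1 origin is also present. For mammalian cells, an SV40 early promoter drives the neomycin phosphotransferase gene followed by an SV40 poly(A) signal, which allows G418 selection of stable transfectants. The short HIV-1 LTR, ble, lacI and bom fragments in the annotation appear to be small backbone remnants or incidental matches rather than functional elements. REDD1 is a stress-induced negative regulator of mTORC1 signalling. The associated publication concerns structural and functional analysis of this protein, so the construct is suited to testing whether the 207–225 segment is needed for REDD1 activity in transfected cells.
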