Addgene plasmid #99938: pcDNA3-HA-REDD1 N207-225 (#439)
Purpose: mammalian expression
Depositing lab: James Brugarolas. Depositing organization: University of Texas Southwestern Medical Center. Publication: Structural analysis and functional implications of the negative mTORC1 regulator REDD1. Vega-Rubin-de-Celis S, Abdallah Z, Kinch L, Grishin NV, Brugarolas J, Zhang X. Biochemistry. 2010 Mar 23;49(11):2491-501. doi: 10.1021/bi902135e. PubMed 20166753.
Backbone
  Vector backbone: pcDNA3.1
  Backbone manufacturer: Invitrogen
  Vector type: Mammalian Expression
Growth in bacteria
  Bacterial resistance: Ampicillin, 100 μg/mL
  Growth temperature: 37°C
  Growth strain: DH5alpha
  Copy number: Unknown
Gene/Insert
  Gene/Insert name: REDD1
  Species: H. sapiens (human)
  Mutation: delAA207-225insNAAIRS linker
  Entrez Gene: DDIT4 (a.k.a. Dig2, REDD-1, REDD1)
  Tag / fusion protein: HA (C terminal on insert)
  Cloning method: Restriction Enzyme; 5′ cloning site Unknown (unknown if destroyed); 3′ cloning site Unknown (unknown if destroyed)
Terms and licenses: Academic/Nonprofit Terms; Industry Terms: Not Available to Industry
How to cite: pcDNA3-HA-REDD1 N207-225 (#439) was a gift from James Brugarolas (Addgene plasmid # 99938 ; http://n2t.net/addgene:99938 ; RRID:Addgene_99938)
